>Addgene plasmid #69316 | pBALU1 | addgene full sequence | sequence record 266105 | Addgene NGS Result
GTAACGCCAGGGTTTTCCCAGTCACGACGTTGTAAAACGACGGCCAGTGAATTGTAATACGACTCACTAT
AGGGCGAATTGGGCCCTCTAGATGCATGCTCGAGCGGCCGCCAGTGTGATGGATATCTGCAGAATTCGCC
CTTATGAGTAAAGGAGAAGAACTTTTCACTGGAGTTGTCCCAATTCTTGTTGAATTAGATGGTGATGTTA
ATGGGCACAAATTTTCTGTCAGTGGAGAGGGTGAAGGTGATGCAACATACGGAAAACTTACCCTTAAATT
TATTTGCACTACTGGAAAACTACCTGTTCCATGGGTAAGTTTAAACATATATATACTAACTAACCCTGAT
TATTTAAATTTTCAGCCAACACTTGTCACTACTTTCTGTTATGGTGTTCAATGCTTCTCGAGATACCCAG
ATCATATGAAACGGCATGACTTTTTCAAGAGTGCCATGCCCGAAGGTTATGTACAGGAAAGAACTATATT
TTTCAAAGATGACGGGAACTACAAGACACGTAAGTTTAAACAGTTCGGTACGAAGTTCCTATACTTTCTA
GAGAATAGGAACTTCCCTGTTGACAATTAATCATCGGCATAGTATATCGGCATAGTATAATACGACAAGG
TGAGGAACTAAACCCAGGAGGCAGATCATGAGTCTGAAAGAAAAAACACAATCTCTGTTTGCCAACGCAT
TTGGCTACCCTGCCACTCACACCATTCAGGCGCCTGGCCGCGTGAATTTGATTGGTGAACACACCGACTA
CAACGACGGTTTCGTTCTGCCCTGCGCGATTGATTATCAAACCGTGATCAGTTGTGCACCACGCGATGAC
CGTAAAGTTCGCGTGATGGCAGCCGATTATGAAAATCAGCTCGACGAGTTTTCCCTCGATGCGCCCATTG
TCGCACATGAAAACTATCAATGGGCTAACTACGTTCGTGGCGTGGTGAAACATCTGCAACTGCGTAACAA
CAGCTTCGGCGGCGTGGACATGGTGATCAGCGGCAATGTGCCGCAGGGTGCCGGGTTAAGTTCTTCCGCT
TCACTGGAAGTCGCGGTCGGAACCGTATTGCAGCAGCTTTATCATCTGCCGCTGGACGGCGCACAAATCG
CGCTTAACGGTCAGGAAGCAGAAAACCAGTTTGTAGGCTGTAACTGCGGGATCATGGATCAGCTAATTTC
CGCGCTCGGCAAGAAAGATCATGCCTTGCTGATCGATTGCCGCTCACTGGGGACCAAAGCAGTTTCCATG
CCCAAAGGTGTGGCTGTCGTCATCATCAACAGTAACTTCAAACGTACCCTGGTTGGCAGCGAATACAACA
CCCGTCGTGAACAGTGCGAAACCGGTGCGCGTTTCTTCCAGCAGCCAGCCCTGCGTGATGTCACCATTGA
AGAGTTCAACGCTGTTGCGCATGAACTGGACCCGATCGTGGCAAAACGCGTGCGTCATATACTGACTGAA
AACGCCCGCACCGTTGAAGCTGCCAGCGCGCTGGAGCAAGGCGACCTGAAACGTATGGGCGAGTTGATGG
CGGAGTCTCATGCCTCTATGCGCGATGATTTCGAAATCACCGTGCCGCAAATTGACACTCTGGTAGAAAT
CGTCAAAGCTGTGATTGGCGACAAAGGTGGCGTACGCATGACCGGCGGCGGATTTGGCGGCTGTATCGTC
GCGCTGATCCCGGAAGAGCTGGTGCCTGCCGTACAGCAAGCTGTCGCTGAACAATATGAAGCAAAAACAG
GTATTAAAGAGACTTTTTACGTTTGTAAACCATCACAAGGAGCAGGACAGTGCTGAGGATCCACTAGTTC
TAGAGCGGCCGCGAAGTTCCTATACTTTCTAGAGAATAGGAACTTCTAACTAACCATACATATTTAAATT
TTCAGGTGCTGAAGTCAAGTTTGAAGGTGATACCCTTGTTAATAGAATCGAGTTAAAAGGTATTGATTTT
AAAGAAGATGGAAACATTCTTGGACACAAATTGGAATACAACTATAACTCACACAATGTATACATCATGG
CAGACAAACAAAAGAATGGAATCAAAGTTGTAAGTTTAAACATGATTTTACTAACTAACTAATCTGATTT
AAATTTTCAGAACTTCAAAATTAGACACAACATTGAAGATGGAAGCGTTCAACTAGCAGACCATTATCAA
CAAAATACTCCAATTGGCGATGGCCCTGTCCTTTTACCAGACAACCATTACCTGTCCACACAATCTGCCC
TTTCGAAAGATCCCAACGAAAAGAGAGACCACATGGTCCTTCTTGAGTTTGTAACAGCTGCTGGGATTAC
ACATGGCATGGATGAACTATACAAAAAGGGCGAATTCCAGCACACTGGCGGCCGTTACTAGTGGATCCGA
GCTCGGTACCAAGCTTGATGCATAGCTTGAGTATTCTATAGTGTCACCTAAATAGCTTGGCGTAATCATG
GTCATAGCTGTTTCCTGTGTGAAATTGTTATCCGCTCACAATTCCACACAACATACGAGCCGGAAGCATA
AAGTGTAAAGCCTGGGGTGCCTAATGAGTGAGCTAACTCACATTAATTGCGTTGCGCTCACTGCCCGCTT
TCCAGTCGGGAAACCTGTCGTGCCAGCTGCATTAATGAATCGGCCAACGCGCGGGGAGAGGCGGTTTGCG
TATTGGGCGCTCTTCCGCTTCCTCGCTCACTGACTCGCTGCGCTCGGTCGTTCGGCTGCGGCGAGCGGTA
TCAGCTCACTCAAAGGCGGTAATACGGTTATCCACAGAATCAGGGGATAACGCAGGAAAGAACATGTGAG
CAAAAGGCCAGCAAAAGGCCAGGAACCGTAAAAAGGCCGCGTTGCTGGCGTTTTTCCATAGGCTCCGCCC
CCCTGACGAGCATCACAAAAATCGACGCTCAAGTCAGAGGTGGCGAAACCCGACAGGACTATAAAGATAC
CAGGCGTTTCCCCCTGGAAGCTCCCTCGTGCGCTCTCCTGTTCCGACCCTGCCGCTTACCGGATACCTGT
CCGCCTTTCTCCCTTCGGGAAGCGTGGCGCTTTCTCATAGCTCACGCTGTAGGTATCTCAGTTCGGTGTA
GGTCGTTCGCTCCAAGCTGGGCTGTGTGCACGAACCCCCCGTTCAGCCCGACCGCTGCGCCTTATCCGGT
AACTATCGTCTTGAGTCCAACCCGGTAAGACACGACTTATCGCCACTGGCAGCAGCCACTGGTAACAGGA
TTAGCAGAGCGAGGTATGTAGGCGGTGCTACAGAGTTCTTGAAGTGGTGGCCTAACTACGGCTACACTAG
AAGAACAGTATTTGGTATCTGCGCTCTGCTGAAGCCAGTTACCTTCGGAAAAAGAGTTGGTAGCTCTTGA
TCCGGCAAACAAACCACCGCTGGTAGCGGTGGTTTTTTTGTTTGCAAGCAGCAGATTACGCGCAGAAAAA
AAGGATCTCAAGAAGATCCTTTGATCTTTTCTACGGGGTCTGACGCTCAGTGGAACGAAAACTCACGTTA
AGGGATTTTGGTCATGAGATTATCAAAAAGGATCTTCACCTAGATCCTTTTAAATTAAAAATGAAGTTTT
AAATCAATCTAAAGTATATATGAGTAAACTTGGTCTGACAGTTACCAATGCTTAATCAGTGAGGCACCTA
TCTCAGCGATCTGTCTATTTCGTTCATCCATAGTTGCCTGACTCCCCGTCGTGTAGATAACTACGATACG
GGAGGGCTTACCATCTGGCCCCAGTGCTGCAATGATACCGCGAGACCCACGCTCACCGGCTCCAGATTTA
TCAGCAATAAACCAGCCAGCCGGAAGGGCCGAGCGCAGAAGTGGTCCTGCAACTTTATCCGCCTCCATCC
AGTCTATTAATTGTTGCCGGGAAGCTAGAGTAAGTAGTTCGCCAGTTAATAGTTTGCGCAACGTTGTTGC
CATTGCTACAGGCATCGTGGTGTCACGCTCGTCGTTTGGTATGGCTTCATTCAGCTCCGGTTCCCAACGA
TCAAGGCGAGTTACATGATCCCCCATGTTGTGCAAAAAAGCGGTTAGCTCCTTCGGTCCTCCGATCGTTG
TCAGAAGTAAGTTGGCCGCAGTGTTATCACTCATGGTTATGGCAGCACTGCATAATTCTCTTACTGTCAT
GCCATCCGTAAGATGCTTTTCTGTGACTGGTGAGTACTCAACCAAGTCATTCTGAGAATAGTGTATGCGG
CGACCGAGTTGCTCTTGCCCGGCGTCAATACGGGATAATACCGCGCCACATAGCAGAACTTTAAAAGTGC
TCATCATTGGAAAACGTTCTTCGGGGCGAAAACTCTCAAGGATCTTACCGCTGTTGAGATCCAGTTCGAT
GTAACCCACTCGTGCACCCAACTGATCTTCAGCATCTTTTACTTTCACCAGCGTTTCTGGGTGAGCAAAA
ACAGGAAGGCAAAATGCCGCAAAAAAGGGAATAAGGGCGACACGGAAATGTTGAATACTCATACTCTTCC
TTTTTCAATTCAGAAGAACTCGTCAAGAAGGCGATAGAAGGCGATGCGCTGCGAATCGGGAGCGGCGATA
CCGTAAAGCACGAGGAAGCGGTCAGCCCATTCGCCGCCAAGCTCTTCAGCAATATCACGGGTAGCCAACG
CTATGTCCTGATAGCGGTCCGCCACACCCAGCCGGCCACAGTCGATGAATCCAGAAAAGCGGCCATTTTC
CACCATGATATTCGGCAAGCAGGCATCGCCATGGGTCACGACGAGATCCTCGCCGTCGGGCATGCGCGCC
TTGAGCCTGGCGAACAGTTCGGCTGGCGCGAGCCCCTGATGCTCTTCGTCCAGATCATCCTGATCGACAA
GACCGGCTTCCATCCGAGTACGTGCTCGCTCGATGCGATGTTTCGCTTGGTGGTCGAATGGGCAGGTAGC
CGGATCAAGCGTATGCAGCCGCCGCATTGCATCAGCCATGATGGATACTTTCTCGGCAGGAGCAAGGTGG
GATGACAGGAGATCCTGCCCCGGCACTTCGCCCAATAGCAGCCAGTCCCTTCCCGCTTCAGTGACAACGT
CGAGCACAGCTGCGCAAGGAACGCCCGTCGTGGCCAGCCACGATAGCCGCGCTGCCTCGTCCTGCAGTTC
ATTCAGGGCACCGGACAGGTCGGTCTTGACAAAAAGAACCGGGCGCCCCTGCGCTGACAGCCGGAACACG
GCGGCATCAGAGCAGCCGATTGTCTGTTGTGCCCAGTCATAGCCGAATAGCCTCTCCACCCAAGCGGCCG
GAGAACCTGCGTGCAATCCATCTTGTTCAATCATGCGAAACGATCCTCATCCTGTCTCTTGATCAGATCT
TGATCCCCTGCGCCATCAGATCCTTGGCGGCAAGAAAGCCATCCAGTTTACTTTGCAGGGCTTCCCAACC
TTACCAGAGGGCGCCCCAGCTGGCAATTCCGGTTCGCTTGCTGTCCATAAAACCGCCCAGTCTAGCTATC
GCCATGTAAGCCCACTGCAAGCTACCTGCTTTCTCTTTGCGCTTGCGTTTTCCCTTGTCCAGATAGCCCA
GTAGCTGACATTCATCCGGGGTCAGCACCGTTTCTGCGGACTGGCTTTCTACGTGTTCCGCTTCCTTTAG
CAGCCCTTGCGCCCTGAATTTTGTTAAAATTCGCGTTAAATTTTTGTTAAATCAGCTCATTTTTTAACCA
ATAGGCCGAAATCGGCAAAATCCCTTATAAATCAAAAGAATAGACCGAGATAGGGT
[37 nt withheld, positions 5727-5763]
AAAGAACGTGGACTCCAACGTCAAAGG
[49 nt withheld, positions 5791-5839]
T
[91 nt withheld, positions 5841-5931]
G
[124 nt withheld, positions 5933-6056]
CCATTCGCCATTCAGGCTGCGCAACTGTTGGGAAGGGCGATCGGTGCGGGCCTCTTCGCTATTACGCCAG
CTGGCGAAAGGGGGATGTGCTGCAAGGCGATTAAGTTGG
Features (pLannotate 1.2.2; 21 found; start..end, strand, type, name):
     55..73      +  promoter       T7 promoter: promoter for bacteriophage T7 RNA polymerase
    147..521     +  CDS            (3-F)Tyr-EGFP (fragment): (3-F)Tyr-EGFP is a basic (constitutively fluorescent) green fluorescent protein published in 2004, derived from Aequorea victoria.
    542..575     -  protein_bind   FRT (minimal): supports FLP-mediated excision but not integration (Turan and Bode, 2011) FLP recombinase from the Saccharomyces cerevisiae 2μ plasmid
    579..626     +  promoter       EM7 promoter: synthetic bacterial promoter&nbsp
    658..1803    +  CDS            galK: GAL1_ECOLI - Also known as galA. Experimental evidence at protein level: Swiss-Prot protein existence level 1. Catalyzes the transfer of the gamma-phosphate of ATP to D- galactose to form alpha-D-galactose-1-phosphate (Gal-1-P). To a lesser extent, is also able to phosphorylate 2-deoxy-D-galactose and D- galactosamine. Is not able to use D-galacturonic acid, D-talose, L- altrose, and L-glucose as substrates. From Escherichia coli (strain K12).
   1807..1832    -  misc_feature   MCS (fragment): pBluescript multiple cloning site
   1833..1866    -  protein_bind   FRT (minimal): supports FLP-mediated excision but not integration (Turan and Bode, 2011) FLP recombinase from the Saccharomyces cerevisiae 2μ plasmid
   1866..1896    +  CDS            mEGFP (fragment): monomeric enhanced GFP, optimized with synthetic introns for expression in C. elegans
   1898..2335    +  CDS            avGFP (fragment): avGFP is a basic (constitutively fluorescent) long stokes shift fluorescent protein published in 1992, derived from Aequorea victoria. It has low acid sensitivity.
   2415..2433    -  promoter       SP6 promoter: promoter for bacteriophage SP6 RNA polymerase
   2475..2491    -  protein_bind   lac operator: The lac repressor binds to the lac operator to inhibit transcription in E. coli. This inhibition can be relieved by adding lactose or isopropyl-β-D-thiogalactopyranoside (IPTG). lac repressor encoded by lacI
   2499..2529    -  promoter       lac promoter: promoter for the E. coli lac operon
   2544..2565    -  protein_bind   CAP binding site: CAP binding activates transcription in the presence of cAMP. E. coli catabolite activator protein
   2578..2670    -  CDS            lacI (fragment): lac repressor; lacI; The lac repressor binds to the lac operator to inhibit transcription in E. coli. This inhibition can be relieved by adding lactose or isopropyl-β-D-thiogalactopyranoside (IPTG).
   2853..3441    -  rep_origin     ori: high-copy-number ColE1/pMB1/pBR322/pUC origin of replication
   3612..4472    -  CDS            AmpR: β-lactamase; bla; confers resistance to ampicillin, carbenicillin, and related antibiotics
   4473..4489    -  promoter       AmpR promoter (fragment): bla
   4493..5284    -  CDS            neo: KKA2_KLEPN - Also known as kan, nptII. Experimental evidence at protein level: Swiss-Prot protein existence level 1. Resistance to kanamycin, neomycin, paromomycin, ribostamycin, butirosin and gentamicin B. From Klebsiella pneumoniae.
   5316..5615    -  CDS            tnpA (fragment): TN5P_ECOLX - Also known as tnp. Experimental evidence at protein level: Swiss-Prot protein existence level 1. Mediates transposition of transposon Tn5 by a 'cut and paste' mechanism. First, the monomeric transposase binds the 19 bp inverted DNA repeats flanking the transposon. Then, dimerization of the DNA- bound transposase creates a synaptic DNA complex. After nicking of the first DNA strand, excision of the transposon proceeds through a series of intermediates. The transposase then mediates the insertion of the transposon at a new site by strand transfer. The activity of the wild- type tran
   5628..6056    -  rep_origin     f1 ori (sequence partly withheld): f1 bacteriophage origin of replication; arrow indicates direction of (+) strand synthesis
   6060..52      -  CDS            lacZα (fragment) (across the origin): LacZα fragment of β-galactosidase; lacZ fragment
