[The description below was written by a language model from this plasmid's Addgene catalogue record and pLannotate feature annotations shown in this document.]
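Description:
pBALU1 is a high-copy bacterial plasmid built on the Invitrogen pCR TOPO backbone that serves as a template source for a recombineering cassette, rather than as an expression vector in its own right. The 6,165 nt sequence carries a ColE1/pUC-type origin for replication in E. coli, an f1 origin, and both a kanamycin/neomycin resistance gene (the selection listed in the catalogue) and an ampicillin resistance gene. The insert sits in the TOPO cloning site, interrupting lacZα, and is flanked by T7 and SP6 promoters, with M13 forward and reverse sites listed as sequencing primers.

The insert, GFPint-FgF, is a synthetic gfp coding sequence with introns of the type used for C. elegans expression, which the feature table detects as several separate GFP fragments. Within the second intron lies an FRT-galK-FRT unit: the E. coli galactokinase gene driven by the synthetic bacterial EM7 promoter and bracketed by two minimal FRT sites in the same orientation. galK provides a selectable marker for recombineering, allowing bacteria that have incorporated the cassette into a genomic clone to be selected by their ability to use galactose. Subsequent FLP recombinase activity excises galK, leaving a single FRT scar. Because that scar lies inside an intron, it should be spliced out of the mature transcript and leave the GFP reading frame intact.

The cassette is intended for tagging a target gene within a genomic clone with a fluorescent protein, and it belongs to a toolkit for generating fosmid-based reporter genes in C. elegans.
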