Addgene plasmid #69316: pBALU1
Purpose: Encodes a recombineering cassette for tagging a target gene within a genomic clone with a fluorescent protein. Cassette: FRT-galK-FRT in the 2nd intron of gfp
Depositing lab: Oliver Hobert. Depositing organization: Columbia University. Publication: A toolkit and robust pipeline for the generation of fosmid-based reporter genes in C. elegans. Tursun B, Cochella L, Carrera I, Hobert O. PLoS One. 2009;4(3):e4625. doi: 10.1371/journal.pone.0004625. Epub 2009 Mar 4. PubMed 19259264.
Backbone
  Vector backbone: pCR TOPO
  Backbone manufacturer: Invitrogen
  Vector type: Bacterial Expression
Growth in bacteria
  Bacterial resistance: Kanamycin, 50 μg/mL
  Growth temperature: 37°C
  Growth strain: DH5alpha
  Copy number: High Copy
Gene/Insert
  Gene/Insert name: GFPint-FgF
  Species: Synthetic
  Cloning method: TOPO Cloning
  Sequencing primers: 5′ M13F; 3′ M13R
Terms and licenses: Academic/Nonprofit Terms; Industry Terms: Not Available to Industry
How to cite: pBALU1 was a gift from Oliver Hobert (Addgene plasmid # 69316 ; http://n2t.net/addgene:69316 ; RRID:Addgene_69316)
