>Addgene plasmid #69316 | pBALU1 | addgene partial sequence | sequence record 123617 | M13-F20 5'-TGTAAAACGACGGCCAGT-3'
GGGCGATTGGGCCCTCTGATGCATGCTCGAGCGGCCGCCAGTGTGATGGATATCTGCAGAATTCGCCCTT
ATGAGTAAAGGAGAAGAACTTTTCACTGGAGTTGTCCCAATTCTTGTTGAATTAGATGGTGATGTTAATG
GGCACAAATTTTCTGTCAGTGGAGAGGGTGAAGGTGATGCAACATACGGAAAACTTACCCTTAAATTTAT
TTGCACTACTGGAAAACTACCTGTTCCATGGGTAAGTTTAAACATATATATACTAACTAACCCTGATTAT
TTAAATTTTCAGCCAACACTTGTCACTACTTTCTGTTATGGTGTTCAATGCTTCTCGAGATACCCAGATC
ATATGAAACGGCATGACTTTTTCAAGAGTGCCATGCCCGAAGGTTATGTACAGGAAAGAACTATATTTTT
CAAAGATGACGGGAACTACAAGACACGTAAGTTTAAACAGTTCGGTACGAAGTTCCTATACTTTCTAGAG
AATAGGAACTTCCCTGTTGACAATTAATCATCGGCATAGTATATCGGCATAGTATAATACGACAAGGTGA
GGAACTAAACCCAGGAGGCAGATCATGAGTCTGAAAGAAAAAACACAATCTCTGTTTGCCAACGCATTTG
GCTACCCTGCCACTCACACCATTCAGGCGCCTGGCCGCGTGAATTTGATTGGTGAACACACCGACTACAA
CGACGGTTTCGTTCTGCCCTGCGCGATTGATTATCAAACCGTGATCAGTTGTGCACCACGCGATGACCGT
AAAGTTCGCGTGATGGCAGCCGATTATGAAAATCAGCTCGACGAGTTTTCCCTCGATGCGCCCATTGTCG
CACATGAAAACTATCAATGGGCTAACTACGTTCGTGGCGTGGTGAAACATCTGCAACTGCGTAACAACAG
CTTCGGCGGCGTGGACATGGTGATCAGCGGCAATGTGCCGCAGGGTGCCGGGTTAAGTTCTTCCGCTTCA
CTGGAAGTCGCGGTCGGAACCGTATTGCAGCAGCTTTATCATCTGCCGCTGGACGGCGCACAA
