>Addgene plasmid #69316 | pBALU1 | addgene partial sequence | sequence record 123618 | M13-Rev 5'-CAGGAAACAGCTATGACC-3'
CTATAGAATACTCAAGCTATGCATCAAGCTTGGTACCGAGCTCGGATCCACTAGTAACGGCCGCCAGTGT
GCTGGAATTCGCCCTTTTTGTATAGTTCATCCATGCCATGTGTAATCCCAGCAGCTGTTACAAACTCAAG
AAGGACCATGTGGTCTCTCTTTTCGTTGGGATCTTTCGAAAGGGCAGATTGTGTGGACAGGTAATGGTTG
TCTGGTAAAAGGACAGGGCCATCGCCAATTGGAGTATTTTGTTGATAATGGTCTGCTAGTTGAACGCTTC
CATCTTCAATGTTGTGTCTAATTTTGAAGTTCTGAAAATTTAAATCAGATTAGTTAGTTAGTAAAATCAT
GTTTAAACTTACAACTTTGATTCCATTCTTTTGTTTGTCTGCCATGATGTATACATTGTGTGAGTTATAG
TTGTATTCCAATTTGTGTCCAAGAATGTTTCCATCTTCTTTAAAATCAATACCTTTTAACTCGATTCTAT
TAACAAGGGTATCACCTTCAAACTTGACTTCAGCACCTGAAAATTTAAATATGTATGGTTAGTTAGAAGT
TCCTATTCTCTAGAAAGTATAGGAACTTCGCGGCCGCTCTAGAACTAGTGGATCCTCAGCACTGTCCTGC
TCCTTGTGATGGTTTACAAACGTAAAAAGTCTCTTTAATACCTGTTTTTGCTTCATATTGTTCAGCGACA
GCTTGCTGTACGGCAGGCACCAGCTCTTCCGGGATCAGCGCGACGATACAGCCGCCAAATCCGCCGCCGG
TCATGCGTACGCCACCTTTGTCGCCAATCACAGCTTTGACGATTTCTACCAGAGTGTCAATTTGCGGCAC
GGTGATTTCGAAATCATCGCGCATAGAGGCATGAGACTCCGCCATCAACTCGCCCATACGTTTCAGGTCG
CCTTGCTCCAGCGCGCTGGCAGCTTCAACGGTGCGGGCGTTTTCAGTCAGTATATGACGCACGCGTTTTG
CCACGATCGGGTCCAGTTCATGCGCAACAGCGTTGAACTCTTCAATGGTGACATCACGCAGGGCTGGCTG
CTGGAAGAAACGCGCACCGGTTTCGCACTGTTCACGACGGGTGTTGTATTCGCTGCCAACCAGGGTACGT
TTGAAGT
