>Addgene plasmid #69316 | pBALU1 | depositor partial sequence | sequence record 124461 | cassette
ATGAGTAAAGGAGAAGAACTTTTCACTGGAGTTGTCCCAATTCTTGTTGAATTAGATGGTGATGTTAATG
GGCACAAATTTTCTGTCAGTGGAGAGGGTGAAGGTGATGCAACATACGGAAAACTTACCCTTAAATTTAT
TTGCACTACTGGAAAACTACCTGTTCCATGGGTAAGTTTAAACATATATATACTAACTAACCCTGATTAT
TTAAATTTTCAGCCAACACTTGTCACTACTTTCTGTTATGGTGTTCAATGCTTCTCGAGATACCCAGATC
ATATGAAACGGCATGACTTTTTCAAGAGTGCCATGCCCGAAGGTTATGTACAGGAAAGAACTATATTTTT
CAAAGATGACGGGAACTACAAGACACGTAAGTTTAAACAGTTCGGTACGAAGTTCCTATACTTTCTAGAG
AATAGGAACTTCCCTGTTGACAATTAATCATCGGCATAGTATATCGGCATAGTATAATACGACAAGGTGA
GGAACTAAACCCAGGAGGCAGATCATGAGTCTGAAAGAAAAAACACAATCTCTGTTTGCCAACGCATTTG
GCTACCCTGCCACTCACACCATTCAGGCGCCTGGCCGCGTGAATTTGATTGGTGAACACACCGACTACAA
CGACGGTTTCGTTCTGCCCTGCGCGATTGATTATCAAACCGTGATCAGTTGTGCACCACGCGATGACCGT
AAAGTTCGCGTGATGGCAGCCGATTATGAAAATCAGCTCGACGAGTTTTCCCTCGATGCGCCCATTGTCG
CACATGAAAACTATCAATGGGCTAACTACGTTCGTGGCGTGGTGAAACATCTGCAACTGCGTAACAACAG
CTTCGGCGGCGTGGACATGGTGATCAGCGGCAATGTGCCGCAGGGTGCCGGGTTAAGTTCTTCCGCTTCA
CTGGAAGTCGCGGTCGGAACCGTATTGCAGCAGCTTTATCATCTGCCGCTGGACGGCGCACAAATCGCGC
TTAACGGTCAGGAAGCAGAAAACCAGTTTGTAGGCTGTAACTGCGGGATCATGGATCAGCTAATTTCCGC
GCTCGGCAAGAAAGATCATGCCTTGCTGATCGATTGCCGCTCACTGGGGACCAAAGCAGTTTCCATGCCC
AAAGGTGTGGCTGTCGTCATCATCAACAGTAACTTCAAACGTACCCTGGTTGGCAGCGAATACAACACCC
GTCGTGAACAGTGCGAAACCGGTGCGCGTTTCTTCCAGCAGCCAGCCCTGCGTGATGTCACCATTGAAGA
GTTCAACGCTGTTGCGCATGAACTGGACCCGATCGTGGCAAAACGCGTGCGTCATATACTGACTGAAAAC
GCCCGCACCGTTGAAGCTGCCAGCGCGCTGGAGCAAGGCGACCTGAAACGTATGGGCGAGTTGATGGCGG
AGTCTCATGCCTCTATGCGCGATGATTTCGAAATCACCGTGCCGCAAATTGACACTCTGGTAGAAATCGT
CAAAGCTGTGATTGGCGACAAAGGTGGCGTACGCATGACCGGCGGCGGATTTGGCGGCTGTATCGTCGCG
CTGATCCCGGAAGAGCTGGTGCCTGCCGTACAGCAAGCTGTCGCTGAACAATATGAAGCAAAAACAGGTA
TTAAAGAGACTTTTTACGTTTGTAAACCATCACAAGGAGCAGGACAGTGCTGAGGATCCACTAGTTCTAG
AGCGGCCGCGAAGTTCCTATACTTTCTAGAGAATAGGAACTTCTAACTAACCATACATATTTAAATTTTC
AGGTGCTGAAGTCAAGTTTGAAGGTGATACCCTTGTTAATAGAATCGAGTTAAAAGGTATTGATTTTAAA
GAAGATGGAAACATTCTTGGACACAAATTGGAATACAACTATAACTCACACAATGTATACATCATGGCAG
ACAAACAAAAGAATGGAATCAAAGTTGTAAGTTTAAACATGATTTTACTAACTAACTAATCTGATTTAAA
TTTTCAGAACTTCAAAATTAGACACAACATTGAAGATGGAAGCGTTCAACTAGCAGACCATTATCAACAA
AATACTCCAATTGGCGATGGCCCTGTCCTTTTACCAGACAACCATTACCTGTCCACACAATCTGCCCTTT
CGAAAGATCCCAACGAAAAGAGAGACCACATGGTCCTTCTTGAGTTTGTAACAGCTGCTGGGATTACACA
TGGCATGGATGAACTATACAAAAAG
